Addgene plasmid #103528: LSB-hsa-miR-449a
Purpose: Used to sense miRNA activity using fluorescence based tools. hsa-miR-449a target in 3' UTR of of mKate. miRNA activity can be measured by the repression of mKate2 relative to EBFP2 fluorescent proteins . Plasmid is inherently unstable; please see Depositor Comments
Depositing lab: Ron Weiss. Depositing organization: Massachusetts Institute of Technology. Publication: A mixed antagonistic/synergistic miRNA repression model enables accurate predictions of multi-input miRNA sensor activity. Gam JJ, Babb J, Weiss R. Nat Commun. 2018 Jun 22;9(1):2430. doi: 10.1038/s41467-018-04575-0. PubMed 29934631.
Backbone
  Vector backbone: Low Sensor Backbone (LSB)
  Vector type: Mammalian Expression, Synthetic Biology
Growth in bacteria
  Bacterial resistance: Ampicillin and Kanamycin, 100 & 50 μg/mL
  Growth temperature: 30°C
  Growth strain: NEB Stable
  Copy number: High Copy
Gene/Insert
  Gene/Insert name: hsa-miR-449a target
  Species: H. sapiens (human)
  Entrez Gene: MIR449A (a.k.a. MIRN449, MIRN449A, hsa-mir-449, mir-449a)
  Promoter: EF-1a
  Cloning method: Gibson Cloning
Terms and licenses: Academic/Nonprofit Terms; Industry Terms: Not Available to Industry
Depositor comments: Please note that this plasmid is inherently unstable due to a repeating poly A element. We recommend performing a diagnostic digest on multiple colonies upon receipt. The depositors would like to note the presence of several discrepancies between the depositor sequence and physical plasmid sequence. In particular, the sequences upstream and downstream of the puromycin coding region have 10 bp insertions which do not affect the ability to perform puromycin selection. The sequences for those regions within the physical plasmids are as follows: Upstream of Puro: GAATTCGACCGCCTGTCTCAAGGTGCCACC; Downstream of Puro: GCTTTGAGACTACGCGTGAATTCACTCCTC.
How to cite: LSB-hsa-miR-449a was a gift from Ron Weiss (Addgene plasmid # 103528 ; http://n2t.net/addgene:103528 ; RRID:Addgene_103528)
