[The description below was written by a language model from this plasmid's Addgene catalogue record and pLannotate feature annotations shown in this document.]
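Description:
LSB-hsa-miR-449a is an 11 kb mammalian expression plasmid built on the Low Sensor Backbone (LSB) and designed as a two-colour fluorescent sensor of microRNA activity. It is propagated in E. coli from a high-copy ColE1/pUC-type origin and carries both an ampicillin (β-lactamase) and a kanamycin (aph(3')-Ia) resistance gene, so it is maintained under dual selection. A puromycin N-acetyltransferase coding sequence followed by a rabbit β-globin polyadenylation signal is also present for selection of mammalian cells. No dedicated promoter for it is annotated in the feature table.

The payload consists of two parallel transcription units, each driven by the human EF-1α core promoter with its intron A and terminated by a β-globin poly(A) signal. Gateway attB4, attB1 and attB2 scars flank the promoter and coding modules. The first unit expresses the red fluorescent protein mKate2 and, according to the record, carries a target site for human miR-449a in its 3' UTR. This target is not separately annotated, but it would fall in the gap between mKate2 and its poly(A) region. The second unit expresses the blue protein EBFP2 without a miRNA target and serves as an internal reference for transfection and expression level. When miR-449a is active in the cell, mKate2 output is repressed relative to EBFP2, so the red-to-blue ratio reports miRNA activity.

The depositor notes that the repeated poly(A) elements make the plasmid inherently unstable and prone to rearrangement. The physical plasmid also differs slightly from the deposited sequence, with short insertions flanking the puromycin coding region that do not impair selection.
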