Features (pLannotate 1.2.2; 28 found; start..end, strand, type, name):
     87..675     -  rep_origin     ori: high-copy-number ColE1/pMB1/pBR322/pUC origin of replication
    846..1706    -  CDS            AmpR: β-lactamase; bla; confers resistance to ampicillin, carbenicillin, and related antibiotics
   1707..1778    -  promoter       AmpR promoter: bla
   1857..2456    +  CDS            PuroR: puromycin N-acetyltransferase; pac from Streptomyces alboniger; confers resistance to puromycin
   2461..2541    +  CDS            HBB (fragment): HBB_PONPY - Experimental evidence at transcript level: Swiss-Prot protein existence level 2. Involved in oxygen transport from the lung to the various peripheral tissues. From Pongo pygmaeus (Bornean orangutan).
   2612..2667    +  polyA_signal   β-globin poly(A) signal: rabbit β-globin polyadenylation signal (Gil and Proudfoot, 1987)
   3646..3666    +  protein_bind   attB4: mutant version of attB; core recombination site for the Gateway® BP reaction BP Clonase™
   3734..3945    +  promoter       EF-1α core promoter: core promoter for human elongation factor EF-1α
   3946..4884    +  intron         EF-1α intron A: intron upstream of the start codon of human EF-1α
   4911..4931    +  protein_bind   attB1: mutant version of attB; core recombination site for the Gateway® BP reaction BP Clonase™
   4951..5646    +  CDS            mKate2: mKate2 is a basic (constitutively fluorescent) red fluorescent protein published in 2009, derived from Entacmaea quadricolor. It is reported to be a rapidly-maturing monomer with moderate acid sensitivity.
   5666..5690    -  protein_bind   attB2: mutant version of attB; recombination site for the Gateway® BP reaction BP Clonase™
   5834..5908    +  CDS            HBB (fragment): HBB_PONPY - Experimental evidence at transcript level: Swiss-Prot protein existence level 2. Involved in oxygen transport from the lung to the various peripheral tissues. From Pongo pygmaeus (Bornean orangutan).
   5979..6034    +  polyA_signal   β-globin poly(A) signal: rabbit β-globin polyadenylation signal (Gil and Proudfoot, 1987)
   6418..6443    +  misc_feature   SA: splice acceptor site
   7115..7135    +  protein_bind   attB4: mutant version of attB; core recombination site for the Gateway® BP reaction BP Clonase™
   7203..7414    +  promoter       EF-1α core promoter: core promoter for human elongation factor EF-1α
   7415..8353    +  intron         EF-1α intron A: intron upstream of the start codon of human EF-1α
   8380..8400    +  protein_bind   attB1: mutant version of attB; core recombination site for the Gateway® BP reaction BP Clonase™
   8411..9127    +  CDS            EBFP2: EBFP2 is a basic (constitutively fluorescent) blue fluorescent protein published in 2007, derived from Aequorea victoria. It is reported to be a rapidly-maturing monomer with moderate acid sensitivity.
   9135..9159    -  protein_bind   attB2: mutant version of attB; recombination site for the Gateway® BP reaction BP Clonase™
   9163..9243    +  CDS            HBB (fragment): HBB_PONPY - Experimental evidence at transcript level: Swiss-Prot protein existence level 2. Involved in oxygen transport from the lung to the various peripheral tissues. From Pongo pygmaeus (Bornean orangutan).
   9314..9369    +  polyA_signal   β-globin poly(A) signal: rabbit β-globin polyadenylation signal (Gil and Proudfoot, 1987)
   9752..9774    -  protein_bind   lac operator (fragment): The lac repressor binds to the lac operator to inhibit transcription in E. coli. This inhibition can be relieved by adding lactose or isopropyl-β-D-thiogalactopyranoside (IPTG). lac repressor encoded by lacI
   9778..9808    -  promoter       lac promoter: promoter for the E. coli lac operon
   9823..9844    -  protein_bind   CAP binding site: CAP binding activates transcription in the presence of cAMP. E. coli catabolite activator protein
   9857..9896    -  CDS            lacI (fragment): lac repressor; lacI; The lac repressor binds to the lac operator to inhibit transcription in E. coli. This inhibition can be relieved by adding lactose or isopropyl-β-D-thiogalactopyranoside (IPTG).
  10069..10878   +  CDS            KanR: aminoglycoside phosphotransferase; aph(3')-Ia; confers resistance to kanamycin in bacteria or G418 (Geneticin®) in eukaryotes
>Addgene plasmid #103528 | LSB-hsa-miR-449a | depositor full sequence | sequence record 196103 | Full Sequence
AATTGAGGGGATAACGCAGGAAAGAACATGTGAGCAAAAGGCCAGCAAAAGGCCAGGAACCGTAAAAAGG
CCGCGTTGCTGGCGTTTTTCCATAGGCTCCGCCCCCCTGACGAGCATCACAAAAATCGACGCTCAAGTCA
GAGGTGGCGAAACCCGACAGGACTATAAAGATACCAGGCGTTTCCCCCTGGAAGCTCCCTCGTGCGCTCT
CCTGTTCCGACCCTGCCGCTTACCGGATACCTGTCCGCCTTTCTCCCTTCGGGAAGCGTGGCGCTTTCTC
ATAGCTCACGCTGTAGGTATCTCAGTTCGGTGTAGGTCGTTCGCTCCAAGCTGGGCTGTGTGCACGAACC
CCCCGTTCAGCCCGACCGCTGCGCCTTATCCGGTAACTATCGTCTTGAGTCCAACCCGGTAAGACACGAC
TTATCGCCACTGGCAGCAGCCACTGGTAACAGGATTAGCAGAGCGAGGTATGTAGGCGGTGCTACAGAGT
TCTTGAAGTGGTGGCCTAACTACGGCTACACTAGAAGAACAGTATTTGGTATCTGCGCTCTGCTGAAGCC
AGTTACCTTCGGAAAAAGAGTTGGTAGCTCTTGATCCGGCAAACAAACCACCGCTGGTAGCGGTGGTTTT
TTTGTTTGCAAGCAGCAGATTACGCGCAGAAAAAAAGGATCTCAAGAAGATCCTTTGATCTTTTCTACGG
GGTCTGACGCTCAGTGGAACGAAAACTCACGTTAAGGGATTTTGGTCATGAGATTATCAAAAAGGATCTT
CACCTAGATCCTTTTAAATTAAAAATGAAGTTTTAAATCAATCTAAAGTATATATGAGTAAACTTGGTCT
GACAGTTACCAATGCTTAATCAGTGAGGCACCTATCTCAGCGATCTGTCTATTTCGTTCATCCATAGTTG
CCTGACTCCCCGTCGTGTAGATAACTACGATACGGGAGGGCTTACCATCTGGCCCCAGTGCTGCAATGAT
ACCGCGAGAACCACGCTCACCGGCTCCAGATTTATCAGCAATAAACCAGCCAGCCGGAAGGGCCGAGCGC
AGAAGTGGTCCTGCAACTTTATCCGCCTCCATCCAGTCTATTAATTGTTGCCGGGAAGCTAGAGTAAGTA
GTTCGCCAGTTAATAGTTTGCGCAACGTTGTTGCCATTGCTACAGGCATCGTGGTGTCACGCTCGTCGTT
TGGTATGGCTTCATTCAGCTCCGGTTCCCAACGATCAAGGCGAGTTACATGATCCCCCATGTTGTGCAAA
AAAGCGGTTAGCTCCTTCGGTCCTCCGATCGTTGTCAGAAGTAAGTTGGCCGCAGTGTTATCACTCATGG
TTATGGCAGCACTGCATAATTCTCTTACTGTCATGCCATCCGTAAGATGCTTTTCTGTGACTGGTGAGTA
CTCAACCAAGTCATTCTGAGAATAGTGTATGCGGCGACCGAGTTGCTCTTGCCCGGCGTCAATACGGGAT
AATACCGCGCCACATAGCAGAACTTTAAAAGTGCTCATCATTGGAAAACGTTCTTCGGGGCGAAAACTCT
CAAGGATCTTACCGCTGTTGAGATCCAGTTCGATGTAACCCACTCGTGCACCCAACTGATCTTCAGCATC
TTTTACTTTCACCAGCGTTTCTGGGTGAGCAAAAACAGGAAGGCAAAATGCCGCAAAAAAGGGAATAAGG
GCGACACGGAAATGTTGAATACTCATACTCTTCCTTTTTCAATATTATTGAAGCATTTATCAGGGTTATT
GTCTCATGAGCGGATACATATTTGAATGTAGCTCCGAATTTCTCGAGGGCTTGTCGACGACGGCGGTCTC
CGTCGTCAGGATCATGAATTCGACCCGCCTGCCACCATGACCGAGTACAAGCCCACGGTGCGCCTCGCCA
CCCGCGACGACGTCCCCCGGGCCGTACGCACCCTCGCCGCCGCGTTCGCCGACTACCCCGCCACGCGCCA
CACCGTCGACCCGGACCGCCACATCGAGCGGGTCACCGAGCTGCAAGAACTCTTCCTCACGCGCGTCGGG
CTCGACATCGGCAAGGTGTGGGTCGCGGACGACGGCGCCGCGGTGGCGGTCTGGACCACGCCGGAGAGCG
TCGAAGCGGGGGCGGTGTTCGCCGAGATCGGCCCGCGCATGGCCGAGTTGAGCGGTTCCCGGCTGGCCGC
GCAGCAACAGATGGAAGGCCTCCTGGCGCCGCACCGGCCCAAGGAGCCCGCGTGGTTCCTGGCCACCGTC
GGCGTCTCGCCCGACCACCAGGGCAAGGGTCTGGGCAGCGCCGTCGTGCTCCCCGGAGTGGAGGCGGCCG
AGCGCGCCGGGGTGCCCGCCTTCCTGGAGACATCCGCGCCCCGCAACCTCCCCTTCTACGAGCGGCTCGG
CTTCACCGTCACCGCCGACGTCGAGGTGCCCGAAGGACCGCGCACCTGGTGCATGACCCGCAAGCCCGGT
GCCTGATACGCGTGAATTCACTCCTCAGGTGCAGGCTGCCTATCAGAAGGTGGTGGCTGGTGTGGCCAAT
GCCCTGGCTCACAAATACCACTGAGATCTTTTTCCCTCTGCCAAAAATTATGGGGACATCATGAAGCCCC
TTGAGCATCTGACTTCTGGCTAATAAAGGAAATTTATTTTCATTGCAATAGTGTGTTGGAATTTTTTGTG
TCTCTCACTCGGAAGGACATATGGGAGGGCAAATCATTTAAAACATCAGAATGAGTATTTGGTTTAGAGT
TTGGCAACATATGCCCATATGCTGGCTGCCATGAACAAAGGTTGGCTATAAAGAGGTCATCAGTATATGA
AACAGCCCCCTGCTGTCCATTCCTTATTCCATAGAAAAGCCTTGACTTGAGGTTAGATTTTTTTTATATT
TTGTTTTGTGTTATTTTTTTCTTTAACATCCCTAAAATTTTCCTTACATGTTTTACTAGCCAGATTTTTC
CTCCTCTCCTGACTACTCCCAGTCATAGCTGTCCCTCTTCTCTTATGGAGATCCCTCGACCTGCAGCCCA
AGCTTGAATTCTCTAGAATTACCCTGTTATCCCTATGCTTGGTTTACCGAGCTCTTATTGGTTTTCAAAC
TTCATTGACTGTGCCCAACGCGCCTGGGAGCTCACGGGGACAGCCCCCCCCCAAAGCCCCCAGGGATGTA
ATTACGTCCCTCCCCCGCTAGGGGGCAGCAGCGAGCCGCCCGGGGCTCCGCTCCGGTCCGGCGCTCCCCC
CGCATCCCCGAGCCGGCAGCGTGCGGGGACAGCCCGGGCACGGGGAAGGTGGCACGGGATCGCTTTCCTC
TGAACGCTTCTCGCTGCTCTTTGAGCCTGCAGACACCTGGGGGGATACGGGGAAAAAGCTAGGCTGAAAG
ACCGGTTCTTAGAATGACACGCGCCTGGGAGCTCACGGGGACAGCCCCCCCCCAAAGCCCCCAGGGATGT
AATTACGTCCCTCCCCCGCTAGGGGGCAGCAGCGAGCCGCCCGGGGCTCCGCTCCGGTCCGGCGCTCCCC
CCGCATCCCCGAGCCGGCAGCGTGCGGGGACAGCCCGGGCACGGGGAAGGTGGCACGGGATCGCTTTCCT
CTGAACGCTTCTCGCTGCTCTTTGAGCCTGCAGACACCTGGGGGGATACGGGGAAAAAGCTAACTTCTGA
GACGACAACTTTGTATAGAAAAGTTGGCTCCGAATTCGCCCTTGACAGCAGAGATCCAGTTTGGTTAATT
AATTGGCTCCGGTGCCCGTCAGTGGGCAGAGCGCACATCGCCCACAGTCCCCGAGAAGTTGTGGGGAGGG
GTCGGCAATTGAACCGGTGCCTAGAGAAGGTGGCGCGGGGTAAACTGGGAAAGTGATGTCGTGTACTGGC
TCCGCCTTTTTCCCGAGGGTGGGGGAGAACCGTATATAAGTGCAGTAGTCGCCGTGAACGTTCTTTTTCG
CAACGGGTTTGCCGCCAGAACACAGGTAAGTGCCGTGTGTGGTTCCCGCGGGCCTGGCCTCTTTACGGGT
TATGGCCCTTGCGTGCCTTGAATTACTTCCACCTGGCTGCAGTACGTGATTCTTGATCCCGAGCTTCGGG
TTGGAAGTGGGTGGGAGAGTTCGAGGCCTTGCGCTTAAGGAGCCCCTTCGCCTCGTGCTTGAGTTGAGGC
CTGGCCTGGGCGCTGGGGCCGCCGCGTGCGAATCTGGTGGCACCTTCGCGCCTGTCTCGCTGCTTTCGAT
AAGTCTCTAGCCATTTAAAATTTTTGATGACCTGCTGCGACGCTTTTTTTCTGGCAAGATAGTCTTGTAA
ATGCGGGCCAAGATCTGCACACTGGTATTTCGGTTTTTGGGGCCGCGGGCGGCGACGGGGCCCGTGCGTC
CCAGCGCACATGTTCGGCGAGGCGGGGCCTGCGAGCGCGGCCACCGAGAATCGGACGGGGGTAGTCTCAA
GCTGGCCGGCCTGCTCTGGTGCCTGGCCTCGCGCCGCCGTGTATCGCCCCGCCCTGGGCGGCAAGGCTGG
CCCGGTCGGCACCAGTTGCGTGAGCGGAAAGATGGCCGCTTCCCGGCCCTGCTGCAGGGAGCTCAAAATG
GAGGACGCGGCGCTCGGGAGAGCGGGCGGGTGAGTCACCCACACAAAGGAAAAGGGCCTTTCCGTCCTCA
GCCGTCGCTTCATGTGACTCCACGGAGTACCGGGCGCCGTCCAGGCACCTCGATTAGTTCTCGAGCTTTT
GGAGTACGTCGTCTTTAGGTTGGGGGGAGGGGTTTTATGCGATGGAGTTTCCCCACACTGAGTGGGTGGA
GACTGAAGTTAGGCCAGCTTGGCACTTGATGTAATTCTCCTTGGAATTTGCCCTTTTTGAGTTTGGATCT
TGGTTCATTCTCAAGCCTCAGACAGTGGTTCAAAGTTTTTTTCTTCCATTTCAGGTGTCGTGAGAAGGGC
GAATTCGACCCAAGTTTGTACAAAAAAGCAGGCTGGATCCAGGTGCCACCATGGTGAGCGAGCTGATTAA
GGAGAACATGCACATGAAGCTGTACATGGAGGGCACCGTGAACAACCACCACTTCAAGTGCACATCCGAG
GGCGAAGGCAAGCCCTACGAGGGCACCCAGACCATGAGAATCAAGGCGGTCGAGGGCGGCCCTCTCCCCT
TCGCCTTCGACATCCTGGCTACCAGCTTCATGTACGGCAGCAAAACCTTCATCAACCACACCCAGGGCAT
CCCCGACTTCTTTAAGCAGTCCTTCCCCGAGGGCTTCACATGGGAGAGAGTCACCACATACGAAGATGGG
GGCGTGCTGACCGCTACCCAGGACACCAGCCTCCAGGACGGCTGCCTCATCTACAACGTCAAGATCAGAG
GGGTGAACTTCCCATCCAACGGCCCTGTGATGCAGAAGAAAACACTCGGCTGGGAGGCCTCCACCGAGAC
ACTGTACCCCGCTGACGGCGGCCTGGAAGGCAGAGCCGACATGGCCCTGAAGCTCGTGGGCGGGGGCCAC
CTGATCTGCAACCTTAAGACCACATACAGATCCAAGAAACCCGCTAAGAACCTCAAGATGCCCGGCGTCT
ACTATGTGGACAGGAGACTGGAAAGAATCAAGGAGGCCGACAAAGAGACATACGTCGAGCAGCACGAGGT
GGCTGTGGCCAGATACTGCGACCTCCCTAGCAAACTGGGGCACAAACTTAATTGAGAATTCTACCACCCA
GCTTTCTTGTACAAAGTGGTACGTCTCAAGACCAGAGGTCTCTGCTTCTCTCAACACCAGCTAACAATAC
ACTGCCAACCAGCTAACAATACACTGCCAACCAGCTAACAATACACTGCCAACCAGCTAACAATACACTG
CCACAACCAGAAGAGACCTGTGCTTCACTCCTCAGGTGCAGGCTGCCTATCAGAAGGTGGTGGCTGGTGT
GGCCAATGCCCTGGCTCACAAATACCACTGAGATCTTTTTCCCTCTGCCAAAAATTATGGGGACATCATG
AAGCCCCTTGAGCATCTGACTTCTGGCTAATAAAGGAAATTTATTTTCATTGCAATAGTGTGTTGGAATT
TTTTGTGTCTCTCACTCGGAAGGACATATGGGAGGGCAAATCATTTAAAACATCAGAATGAGTATTTGGT
TTAGAGTTTGGCAACATATGCCCATATGCTGGCTGCCATGAACAAAGGTTGGCTATAAAGAGGTCATCAG
TATATGAAACAGCCCCCTGCTGTCCATTCCTTATTCCATAGAAAAGCCTTGACTTGAGGTTAGATTTTTT
TTATATTTTGTTTTGTGTTATTTTTTTCTTTAACATCCCTAAAATTTTCCTTACATGTTTTACTAGCCAG
ATTTTTCCTCCTCTCCTGACTACTCCCAGTCATAGCTGTCCCTCTTCTCTTATGGAGATCCCGAGCGGTG
CGTTTTTATGCTTGTAGTATTGTATAATGTTTTTAAGATCCAAGCTTCTGACCTCTTCTCTTCCTCCCAC
AGGGCCTCGAGACAATTGCATCGATGGTACCAGTGAAAGTCTGCAATGAATTCGAGTTGGCGCGCCTGTC
ATTCTAAATCTCTCTTTCAGCCTAAAGCTTTTTCCCCGTATCCCCCCAGGTGTCTGCAGGCTCAAAGAGC
AGCGAGAAGCGTTCAGAGGAAAGCGATCCCGTGCCACCTTCCCCGTGCCCGGGCTGTCCCCGCACGCTGC
CGGCTCGGGGATGCGGGGGGAGCGCCGGACCGGAGCGGAGCCCCGGGCGGCTCGCTGCTGCCCCCTAGCG
GGGGAGGGACGTAATTACATCCCTGGGGGCTTTGGGAGGGGGCTGTCCCCGTGAGCTCCCAGGCGCGCCT
GTCATTCTAAATCTCTCTTTCAGCCTAAAGCTTTTTCCCCGTATCCCCCCAGGTGTCTGCAGGCTCAAAG
AGCAGCGAGAAGCGTTCAGAGGAAAGCGATCCCGTGCCACCTTCCCCGTGCCCGGGCTGTCCCCGCACGC
TGCCGGCTCGGGGATGCGGGGGGAGCGCCGGACCGGAGCGGAGCCCCGGGCGGCTCGCTGCTGCCCCCTA
GCGGGGGAGGGACGTAATTACATCCCTGGGGGCTTTGGGGGGGGGCTGTCCCCGTGAGCTCCCAGGCGCG
CCAACTCGGTACCGTATCGATGTCGACGTTAACGCTAGTGATATCAACTTTGTATAGAAAAGTTGGCTCC
GAATTCGCCCTTGACAGCAGAGATCCAGTTTGGTTAATTAATTGGCTCCGGTGCCCGTCAGTGGGCAGAG
CGCACATCGCCCACAGTCCCCGAGAAGTTGTGGGGAGGGGTCGGCAATTGAACCGGTGCCTAGAGAAGGT
GGCGCGGGGTAAACTGGGAAAGTGATGTCGTGTACTGGCTCCGCCTTTTTCCCGAGGGTGGGGGAGAACC
GTATATAAGTGCAGTAGTCGCCGTGAACGTTCTTTTTCGCAACGGGTTTGCCGCCAGAACACAGGTAAGT
GCCGTGTGTGGTTCCCGCGGGCCTGGCCTCTTTACGGGTTATGGCCCTTGCGTGCCTTGAATTACTTCCA
CCTGGCTGCAGTACGTGATTCTTGATCCCGAGCTTCGGGTTGGAAGTGGGTGGGAGAGTTCGAGGCCTTG
CGCTTAAGGAGCCCCTTCGCCTCGTGCTTGAGTTGAGGCCTGGCCTGGGCGCTGGGGCCGCCGCGTGCGA
ATCTGGTGGCACCTTCGCGCCTGTCTCGCTGCTTTCGATAAGTCTCTAGCCATTTAAAATTTTTGATGAC
CTGCTGCGACGCTTTTTTTCTGGCAAGATAGTCTTGTAAATGCGGGCCAAGATCTGCACACTGGTATTTC
GGTTTTTGGGGCCGCGGGCGGCGACGGGGCCCGTGCGTCCCAGCGCACATGTTCGGCGAGGCGGGGCCTG
CGAGCGCGGCCACCGAGAATCGGACGGGGGTAGTCTCAAGCTGGCCGGCCTGCTCTGGTGCCTGGCCTCG
CGCCGCCGTGTATCGCCCCGCCCTGGGCGGCAAGGCTGGCCCGGTCGGCACCAGTTGCGTGAGCGGAAAG
ATGGCCGCTTCCCGGCCCTGCTGCAGGGAGCTCAAAATGGAGGACGCGGCGCTCGGGAGAGCGGGCGGGT
GAGTCACCCACACAAAGGAAAAGGGCCTTTCCGTCCTCAGCCGTCGCTTCATGTGACTCCACGGAGTACC
GGGCGCCGTCCAGGCACCTCGATTAGTTCTCGAGCTTTTGGAGTACGTCGTCTTTAGGTTGGGGGGAGGG
GTTTTATGCGATGGAGTTTCCCCACACTGAGTGGGTGGAGACTGAAGTTAGGCCAGCTTGGCACTTGATG
TAATTCTCCTTGGAATTTGCCCTTTTTGAGTTTGGATCTTGGTTCATTCTCAAGCCTCAGACAGTGGTTC
AAAGTTTTTTTCTTCCATTTCAGGTGTCGTGAGAAGGGCGAATTCGACCCAAGTTTGTACAAAAAAGCAG
GCTCGCCACCATGGTGAGCAAGGGCGAGGAGCTGTTCACCGGGGTGGTGCCCATCCTGGTCGAGCTGGAC
GGCGACGTAAACGGCCACAAGTTCAGCGTGAGGGGCGAGGGCGAGGGCGATGCCACCAACGGCAAGCTGA
CCCTGAAGTTCATCTGCACCACCGGCAAGCTGCCCGTGCCCTGGCCCACCCTCGTGACCACCCTGAGCCA
CGGCGTGCAGTGCTTCGCCCGCTACCCCGACCACATGAAGCAGCACGACTTCTTCAAGTCCGCCATGCCC
GAAGGCTACGTCCAGGAGCGCACCATCTTCTTCAAGGACGACGGCACCTACAAGACCCGCGCCGAGGTGA
AGTTCGAGGGCGACACCCTAGTGAACCGCATCGAGCTGAAGGGCGTCGACTTCAAGGAGGACGGCAACAT
CCTGGGGCACAAGCTGGAGTACAACTTCAACAGCCACAACATCTATATCATGGCCGTCAAGCAGAAGAAC
GGCATCAAGGTGAACTTCAAGATCCGCCACAACGTGGAGGACGGCAGCGTGCAGCTCGCCGACCACTACC
AGCAGAACACCCCCATCGGCGACGGCCCCGTGCTGCTGCCCGACAGCCACTACCTGAGCACCCAGTCCGT
GCTGAGCAAAGACCCCAACGAGAAGCGCGATCACATGGTCCTGCTGGAGTTCCGCACCGCCGCCGGGATC
ACTCTCGGCATGGACGAGCTGTACAAGTAATACCACCCAGCTTTCTTGTACAAAGTGGTACGCGTGAATT
CACTCCTCAGGTGCAGGCTGCCTATCAGAAGGTGGTGGCTGGTGTGGCCAATGCCCTGGCTCACAAATAC
CACTGAGATCTTTTTCCCTCTGCCAAAAATTATGGGGACATCATGAAGCCCCTTGAGCATCTGACTTCTG
GCTAATAAAGGAAATTTATTTTCATTGCAATAGTGTGTTGGAATTTTTTGTGTCTCTCACTCGGAAGGAC
ATATGGGAGGGCAAATCATTTAAAACATCAGAATGAGTATTTGGTTTAGAGTTTGGCAACATATGCCCAT
ATGCTGGCTGCCATGAACAAAGGTTGGCTATAAAGAGGTCATCAGTATATGAAACAGCCCCCTGCTGTCC
ATTCCTTATTCCATAGAAAAGCCTTGACTTGAGGTTAGATTTTTTTTATATTTTGTTTTGTGTTATTTTT
TTCTTTAACATCCCTAAAATTTTCCTTACATGTTTTACTAGCCAGATTTTTCCTCCTCTCCTGACTACTC
CCAGTCATAGCTGTCCCTCTTCTCTTATGGAGATCCCTCGACCTGCAGCCCAAGCTTGGCGTAATCATGG
TCATAGCTGTTTCCTGTGTGAAATTGTTATCCGCTCACAATTCCACACAACATACGAGCCGGAAGCATAA
AGTGTAAAGCCTGGGGTGCCTAATGAGTGAGCTAACTCACATTAATTGCGTTGCGCTCACTGCCCGCTTT
CCAGTCGGGAAACCTGTCGTGCCAGCGGATCGACAGTACTAAGCTTGGTCTAATACCCAATCTCTCGTCT
TATCCAGATGTTTTATACGCCTCTGGCCCGTGTCTCAAAATCTCTGATGTTACATTGCACAAGATAAAAT
AATATCATCATGAACAATAAAACTGTCTGCTTACATAAACAGTAATACAAGGGGTGTTATGAGCCATATT
CAACGGGAAACGTCGAGGCCGCGATTAAATTCCAACATGGATGCTGATTTATATGGGTATAAATGGGCTC
GCGATAATGTCGGGCAATCAGGTGCGACAATCTATCGCTTGTATGGGAAGCCCGATGCGCCAGAGTTGTT
TCTGAAACATGGCAAAGGTAGCGTTGCCAATGATGTTACAGATGAGATGGTCAGACTAAACTGGCTGACG
GAATTTATGCCTCTTCCGACCATCAAGCATTTTATCCGTACTCCTGATGATGCATGGTTACTCACCACTG
CGATCCCCGGAAAAACAGCATTCCAGGTATTAGAAGAATATCCTGATTCAGGTGAAAATATTGTTGATGC
GCTGGCAGTGTTCCTGCGCCGGTTGCATTCGATTCCTGTTTGTAATTGTCCTTTTAACAGCGATCGCGTA
TTTCGTCTCGCTCAGGCGCAATCACGAATGAATAACGGTTTGGTTGATGCGAGTGATTTTGATGACGAGC
GTAATGGCTGGCCTGTTGAACAAGTCTGGAAAGAAATGCATAAACTTTTGCCATTCTCACCGGATTCAGT
CGTCACTCATGGTGATTTCTCACTTGATAACCTTATTTTTGACGAGGGGAAATTAATAGGTTGTATTGAT
GTTGGACGAGTCGGAATCGCAGACCGATACCAGGATCTTGCCATCCTATGGAACTGCCTCGGTGAGTTTT
CTCCTTCATTACAGAAACGGCTTTTTCAAAAATATGGTATTGATAATCCTGATATGAATAAATTGCAGTT
TCATTTGATGCTCGATGAGTTTTTCTAATCAGAATTGGTTAATTGGTTGTAACACTGGCAGAGCATTACG
CTGACTTGACGGGACGGCGCAAGCTCATGACCAAAATCCCTTAACGTGAGTTACGCGTCGTTCCACTGAG
CGTCAGAGGTATCACTAGTATTACAGAGGTAAGTTATAACAGTCGCCTAACCC
