>Addgene plasmid #103528 | LSB-hsa-miR-449a | depositor partial sequence | sequence record 196104 | hsa-miR-449a target
ACCAGCTAACAATACACTGCCA
