>Addgene plasmid #103528 | LSB-hsa-miR-449a | addgene partial sequence | sequence record 213084 | mKate2-F 5'-ACCCGCTAAGAACCTCAAGA-3'
AAGGAGGCCGACAAAGAGACATACGTCGAGCAGCACGAGGTGGCTGTGGCCAGATACTGCGACCTCCCTA
GCAAACTGGGGCACAAACTTAATTGAGAATTCTACCACCCAGCTTTCTTGTACAAAGTGGTACGTCTCAA
GACCAGAGGTCTCTGCTTCTCTCAACACCAGCTAACAATACACTGCCAACCAGCTAACAATACACTGCCA
ACCAGCTAACAATACACTGCCAACCAGCTAACAATACACTGCCACAACCAGAAGAGACCTGTGCTTCACT
CCTCAGGTGCAGGCTGCCTATCAGA
